>Addgene plasmid #236992 | CCDC6-NanoLuc Vector | addgene full sequence | sequence record 472462 | Addgene NGS Result
[850 nt withheld, positions 1-850]
GGCGATCGCTAGCCCTATAGTGAGTCGTATTAATACTCTAGCCTTAAGAGCTGTAATTGAACTGGGAGTG
GACACCTGTGGAGAGAAAGGCAAAGTGGATGTCAGTAAGACCAATAGGTGCCTATCAGAAACGCAAGAGT
CTTCTCTGTCTCGACAAGCCCAGTTTCTATTGGTCTCCTTAAACCTGTCTTGTAACCTTGATACTTACCT
GCCCAGTGCCTCACGACCAACTTCTGCAGCTTAAGTTCGAGACTGTTGTGTCAGAAGCACTGACTGCGTT
AGCAATTTAACTGTGATAAACTACCGCAATAAAGCTTCTAGTGATCTGACGGTTCACTAAACCAGCTCTG
CTTATATAGACCTCCCACCGTACACGCCTACCGCCCATTTGCGTCAACGGGGCGGGGTTATTACGACATT
TTGGAAAGTCCCGTTGATTTTGGTGCCAAAACAAACTCCCATTGACGTCAATGGGGTGGAGACTTGGAAA
TCCCCGTGAGTCAAACCGCTATCCACGCCCATTGGTGTACTGCCAAAACCGCATCACCATGGTAATAGCG
ATGACTAATACGTAGATGTACTGCCAAGTAGGAAAGTCCCGTAAGGTCATGTACTGGGCATAATGCCAGG
CGGGCCATTTACCGTCATTGACGTCAATAGGGGGCGGACTTGGCATATGATACACTTGATGTACTGCCAA
GTGGGCAGTTTACCGTAAATACTCCACCCATTGACGTCAATGGAAAGTCCCTATTGGCGTTACTATGGGA
ACATACGTCATTATTGACGTCAATGGGCGGGGGTCGTTGGGCGGTCAGCCAGGCGGGCCATTTACCGTAA
GTTATGTAACGCGGAACTCCATATATGGGCTATGAACTAATGACCCCGTAATTGATTACTATTAATAACT
AGTCAATAATCAATGCCAACATGGCGGTCATATTGGACATGAGCCAATATAAATGTACATATTATGATAT
AGATACAACGTATGCAATGGCCAATAGCCAATATTGATTTATGCTATATAACCAATGAATAATATGGCTA
ATGGCCAATATTGAAGATCTCGATCCTCTACGCCGGACGCATCGTGGCCGGAGTACTGCGGTTTATCTCG
ATGGCTACGAGGGCAGACAGTAAGTGGATTTACCATAATCCCTTAATTGTACGCACCGCTAAAACGCGTT
CAGCGCGATCACGGCAGCAGACAGGTAAAAATGGCAACAAACCACCCGAAAAACTGCCGCAATCGCGCCT
GATAAATTTTAACCGTATGAATACCTATGCAACCAGAGGGTACAGGCCACATTACCCCCACTTAATCCAC
TGAAGCTGCCATTTTTCATGGTTTCACCATCCCAGCGAAGGGCCATCCAGCGTGCGTTCCTGTATTTCCG
GACTATAAAAGGATCTAGGTGAAGATCCTTTTTGATAATCTCATGACCAAAATCCCTTAACGTGAGTTTT
CGTTCCACTGAGCGTCAGACCCCGTAGAAAAGATCAAAGGATCTTCTTGAAATCCTTTTTTTCTGCGCGT
AATCTGCTGCTTGCAAACAAAAAAACCACCGCTACCAGCGGTGGTTTGTTTGCCGGATCAAGAGCTACCA
ACTCTTTTTCCGAAGGTAACTGGCTTCAGCAGAGCGCAGATACCAAATACTGTCCTTCTAGTGTAGCCGT
AGTTAGGCCACCACTTCAAGAACTCTGTAGCACCGCCTACATACCTCGCTCTGCTAATCCTGTTACCAGT
GGCTGCTGCCAGTGGCGATAAGTCGTGTCTTACCGGGTTGGACTCAAGACGATAGTTACCGGATAAGGCG
CAGCGGTCGGGCTGAACGGGGGGTTCGTGCACACAGCCCAGCTTGGAGCGAACGACCTACACCGAACTGA
GATACCTACAGCGTGAGCTATGAGAAAGCGCCACGCTTCCCGAAGGGAGAAAGGCGGACAGGTATCCGGT
AAGCGGCAGGGTCGGAACAGGAGAGCGCACGAGGGAGCTTCCAGGGGGAAACGCCTGGTATCTTTATAGT
CCTGTCGGGTTTCGCCACCTCTGACTTGAGCGTCGATTTTTGTGATGCTCGTCAGGGGGGCGGAGCCTAT
GGAAAAACGCCAGCAACGCGGCCTTTTTACGGTTCCTGGCCTTTTGCTGGCCTTTTGCTCACATGTTCTT
TCCTGCGTTATCCCCTGATTCTGTGGATAACCGTATTACCGCCTTTGAGTGAGCTGATACCGGGTAGAAA
GCCAGTCCGCAGAAACGGTGCTGACCCCGGATGAATGTCAGCTACTGGGCTATCTGGACAAGGGAAAACG
CAAGCGCAAAGAGGATCCTTATCGCTATCGATTCACACAAAAAACCAACACACAGATGTAATGAAAATAA
AGATATTTTATTGCGGCCATCGTGATGGCAGGTTGGGCGTCGCTTGGTCGGTCATTTCGAACCCCAGAGT
CCCGCTCAGAAGAACTCGTCAAGAAGGCGATAGAAGGCGATGCGCTGCGAATCGGGAGCGGCGATACCGT
AAAGCACGAGGAAGCGGTCAGCCCATTCGCCGCCAAGCTCTTCAGCAATATCACGGGTAGCCAACGCTAT
GTCCTGATAGCGGTCCGCCACACCCAGCCGGCCACAGTCGATGAATCCAGAAAAGCGGCCATTTTCCACC
ATGATATTCGGCAAGCAGGCATCGCCATGGGTCACGACGAGATCCTCGCCGTCGGGCATGCGCGCCTTGA
GCCTGGCGAACAGTTCGGCTGGCGCGAGCCCCTGATGCTCTTCGTCCAGATCATCCTGATCGACAAGACC
GGCTTCCATCCGAGTACGTGCTCGCTCGATGCGATGTTTCGCTTGGTGGTCGAATGGGCAGGTAGCCGGA
TCAAGCGTATGCAGCCGCCGCATTGCATCAGCCATGATGGATACTTTCTCGGCAGGAGCAAGGTGAGATG
ACAGGAGATCCTGCCCCGGCACTTCGCCCAATAGCAGCCAGTCCCTTCCCGCTTCAGTGACAACGTCGAG
CACAGCTGCGCAAGGAACGCCCGTCGTGGCCAGCCACGATAGCCGCGCTGCCTCGTCCTGCAGTTCATTC
AGGGCACCGGACAGGTCGGTCTTGACAAAAAGAACCGGGCGCCCCTGCGCTGACAGCCGGAACACGGCGG
CATCAGAGCAGCCGATTGTCTGTTGTGCCCAGTCATAGCCGAATAGCCTCTCCACCCAAGCGGCCGGAGA
ACCTGCGTGCAATCCATCTTGTTCAATCATGATCTGCCTCCTGGGTTTAGTTCCTCACCTTGTCGTATTA
TACTATGCCGATATACTATGCCGATGATTAATTGTCAACAGTTAATTAAGCTTTTTGCAAAAGCCTAGGC
CTCCAAAAAAGCCTCCTCACTACTTCTGGAATAGCTCAGAGGCCGAGGCGGCCTCGGCCTCTGCATAAAT
AAAAAAAATTAGTCAGCCATGGGGCGGAGAATGGGCGGAACTGGGCGGAGTTAGGGGCGGGATGGGCGGA
GTTAGGGGCGGGACTATGGTTGCTGACTAATTGAGATGCATGCTTTGCATACTTCTGCCTGCTGGGGAGC
CTGGGGACTTTCCACACCTGGTTGCTGACTAATTGAGATGCATGCTTTGCATACTTCTGCCTGCTGGGGA
GCCTGGGGACTTTCCACACCCTAACTGACACACATTCCACAGCTGGTTCTTTCCGCCTCAGAAGGTACCT
AACCAAGTTCCTCTTTCAGAGGTTATTTCAGGCCATGGTGCTGCGCAGATCCGCGTATGCGGTGTGAAAT
ACCGCACAGATGCGTAAGGAGAAAATACCGCATCAGGAAATTGTAAGCGTTAATATTTTGTTAAAATTCG
ATTTTACCACATTTGTAGAGGTTTTACTTGCTTAAAAAAACCTCCCACATCTCCCCCTGAACCTGAAACA
TAAAATGAATGCAATTGTTGTTGTTAACTTGTTTATTGCAGCTTATAATGGTTACAAATAAAGCAATAGC
ATCACAAATTTCACAAATAAAGCATTTTTTTCACTGCATTCTAGTTGTGGTTTGTCCAAACTCATCAATG
TATCTTATCATGTCTGCTCGAAGCGGCCGCCCCAAGGGGTTATGCTAGTTATTGCTCAGCGGTGGCAGCA
GCCAACTCAGCTTCCTTTCGGGCTTTGTTAGCAGCCGGATCAGCTTGCATGCCTGCAGGTCGACTCTAGA
GTCGCGGCCTTACGCCAGAATGCGTTCGCACAGCCGCCAGCCGGTCACTCCGTTGATGGTTACTCGGAAC
AGCAGGGAGCCGTCGGGGTTGATCAGGCGCTCGTCGATAATTTTGTTGCCGTTCCACAGGGTCCCTGTTA
CAGTGATCTTTTTGCCGTCGAACACGGCGATGCCTTCATACGGCCGTCCGAAATAGTCGATCATGTTCGG
CGTAACCCCGTCGATTACCAGTGTGCCATAGTGCAGGATCACCTTAAAGTGATGATCATCCACAGGGTAC
ACCACCTTAAAAATTTTTTCGATCTGGCCCATTTGGTCGCCGCTCAGACCTTCATACGGGATGATGACAT
GGATGTCGATCTTCAGCCCATTTTCACCGCTCAGGACAATCCTTTGGATCGGAGTTACGGACACCCCGAG
ATTCTGAAACAAACTGGACACACCTCCCTGTTCAAGGACTTGGTCCAGGTTGTAGCCGGCTGTCTGTCGC
CAGTCCCCAACGAAATCTTCGAGTGTGAAGACGCCGCTCGAGCCGAGAGAAAC
[572 nt withheld, positions 5594-6165]
Features (pLannotate 1.2.2; 20 found; start..end, strand, type, name):
    864..882     -  promoter       T7 promoter: promoter for bacteriophage T7 RNA polymerase
    926..1058    -  intron         chimeric intron: chimera between introns from human β-globin and immunoglobulin heavy chain genes
   1197..1396    -  promoter       CMV promoter: human cytomegalovirus (CMV) immediate early promoter
   1398..1775    -  enhancer       CMV enhancer: human cytomegalovirus immediate early enhancer
   1968..2251    -  misc_feature   cer region: ColE1-derived recombination site that helps to maintain plasmids as monomers
   2367..2955    +  rep_origin     ori: high-copy-number ColE1/pMB1/pBR322/pUC origin of replication
   3084..3173    +  CDS            tnpA (fragment): TN5P_ECOLX - Also known as tnp. Experimental evidence at protein level: Swiss-Prot protein existence level 1. Mediates transposition of transposon Tn5 by a 'cut and paste' mechanism. First, the monomeric transposase binds the 19 bp inverted DNA repeats flanking the transposon. Then, dimerization of the DNA- bound transposase creates a synaptic DNA complex. After nicking of the first DNA strand, excision of the transposon proceeds through a series of intermediates. The transposase then mediates the insertion of the transposon at a new site by strand transfer. The activity of the wild- type tran
   3194..3242    -  polyA_signal   poly(A) signal: synthetic polyadenylation signal
   3309..4100    -  CDS            neo: KKA2_KLEPN - Also known as kan, nptII. Experimental evidence at protein level: Swiss-Prot protein existence level 1. Resistance to kanamycin, neomycin, paromomycin, ribostamycin, butirosin and gentamicin B. From Klebsiella pneumoniae.
   4132..4179    -  promoter       EM7 promoter: synthetic bacterial promoter&nbsp
   4194..4551    -  promoter       SV40 promoter: SV40 enhancer and early promoter
   4616..4667    +  misc_feature   bom (fragment): basis of mobility region from pBR322
   4668..4700    -  rep_origin     M13 ori (fragment): M13 bacteriophage origin of replication; arrow indicates direction of (+) strand synthesis
   4705..4773    +  CDS            large T antigen (fragment): large T antigen from SV40 (simian virus 40)
   4796..4917    +  polyA_signal   SV40 poly(A) signal: SV40 polyadenylation signal
   4939..4958    -  terminator     T7 terminator (fragment): transcription terminator for bacteriophage T7 RNA polymerase
   4966..5015    -  CDS            SET1 (fragment): solubility-enhancement tag derived from T7 phage gene 10B
   5022..5051    -  misc_feature   MCS (fragment): pUC18/19 multiple cloning site
   5060..5572    -  CDS            Nluc: NanoLuc® luciferase human codon-optimized
   5594..850     -  CDS            CCDC6 (across the origin) (sequence withheld): CCDC6_HUMAN - Also known as D10S170, TST1. Experimental evidence at protein level: Swiss-Prot protein existence level 1. From Homo sapiens (Human).
