[The description below was written by a language model from this plasmid's Addgene catalogue record and pLannotate feature annotations shown in this document.]
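Description:
CCDC6-NanoLuc Vector is a mammalian expression plasmid of about 6.2 kb built on the pFC32K Nluc CMV-neo Flexi backbone, designed to produce human CCDC6 (coiled-coil domain containing 6, also known as H4 or D10S170) fused at its C terminus to NanoLuc luciferase. It replicates in E. coli from a high-copy ColE1/pUC-type origin, and a ColE1-derived cer site helps keep the plasmid monomeric. A single neo (nptII) gene provides selection in both hosts. The bacterial EM7 promoter drives it for kanamycin resistance in E. coli, and the SV40 enhancer/early promoter drives it for G418 selection in mammalian cells. A synthetic polyadenylation signal follows the neo coding sequence.

The expression cassette lies on the reverse strand of the sequenced record. It consists of the CMV immediate-early enhancer and promoter, a chimeric β-globin/immunoglobulin intron that improves transcript processing, and a T7 promoter just upstream of the coding region that could support in vitro transcription. The wild-type CCDC6 open reading frame comes next, spanning the numbering origin of the record, and is followed directly by the human codon-optimized Nluc sequence. An SV40 polyadenylation signal is annotated beyond the cassette. Several short hits in the table, including fragments of tnpA, M13 ori, bom, large T antigen, a solubility tag and an MCS, look like backbone remnants or partial matches rather than functional parts.

The stated purpose is CMV-driven expression of the CCDC6-NanoLuc fusion in mammalian cells. The small, bright luciferase gives a luminescent readout of the tagged protein, and such fusions are commonly used as energy donors in bioluminescence resonance energy transfer assays. The record does not specify a particular assay.
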