Addgene plasmid #236992: CCDC6-NanoLuc Vector
Purpose: Express CCDC6-NanoLuc(R) Fusion Protein in Mammalian Cells under a CMV promoter
Depositing lab: Promega Corporation.
Backbone
  Vector backbone: pFC32K Nluc CMV-neo Flexi(R) Vector
  Vector type: Mammalian Expression
  Selectable markers: Neomycin (select with G418)
Growth in bacteria
  Bacterial resistance: Kanamycin, 50 μg/mL
  Growth temperature: 37°C
  Growth strain: DH5alpha
  Copy number: High Copy
Gene/Insert
  Gene/Insert name: CCDC6
  Species: H. sapiens (human)
  Mutation: None
  Entrez Gene: CCDC6 (a.k.a. D10S170, H4, PTC, PTC1, TPC, TST1)
  Promoter: CMV
  Tag / fusion protein: NanoLuc (R) (C terminal on backbone)
  Cloning method: Other
Terms and licenses: Academic/Nonprofit Terms; Industry Terms
How to cite: CCDC6-NanoLuc Vector was a gift from Promega Corporation (Addgene plasmid # 236992 ; http://n2t.net/addgene:236992 ; RRID:Addgene_236992)
